>Addgene plasmid #19019 | p40deltaPX (w/out aa1-135) | addgene partial sequence | sequence record 24850 | T7-term
GCANACTNCTTTGGGCTTGTTAGCAGCCGGATCTCAGTGGTGGTGGTGGTGGTGCTCGAGTCATGGCATC
GTGTTGTAGACCCTGTAGTTGTCCTTCTGCGTGATGTGCAGCTTCCAGGGGAAGAGGCGCTTCTGGGAGG
GGAGGCCACGAGCCTGCCGCACCATGAGCGCTACGTCCTCATCCGACAGCAGCCGAACCAGATCCCCCTC
AGCGTCCCGGTAATTCAGAGCTATGTCCTCTCTCTGGAACTCCCGCCTTGTGAGCTCCAGCAGGTCTTTC
AATAGGGGAGTGCTGCTGAGATCTTCCTCCACCGCGATGTCCTTGATGGTGCTGATGGTGTCTTCGTAGT
AGTAGCAACGCAGCCAGTTGGTGGGGTCGTCCTCCTCAGGGAAGTCTTTGAGGATCTTCACGAAGGAGAG
AGGGAAGATGCCCGTGGCTCCCCGGACAGTGCCCTCCAGCCAGTCTTTGTTGATCCGACTGAGGAGGAAG
ATCACATCTCCAGCTTTGAAATTCAGCTCCAGTTTGCTGTTTCCAGTGAAGTCAAATAGAGCCTCTGCTC
TCGGAGCTGCCATGCGGTCAACGCTGTTGCCCTGTGGGGACACGCTCTTGACTTTCCGGGTGCGCGGGCG
GAGCCGGCGGAGTGCCTGGGGCACCTGCTCTGAGTCATAGGGCGACTGGAATTCGGATCCGCGACCCATT
TGCTGTCACANGTNNNGCTACCATATGGCTGTGGGCGGCACCAGGCCGCTGCTGTGATGATGATGANGAT
GGCTGCTGCCATGTANATCTCCTCTAAAGTNAACAAATATTCTAAAGGAATGTATCCCTCNATC
