>Addgene plasmid #19019 | p40deltaPX (w/out aa1-135) | addgene partial sequence | sequence record 24851 | T7 5'-TAATACGACTCACTATAGGG-3'
GNGGNATTCCNTCTNAATATTTTGTTTACTTTAAGAAGGAGATATACCATGGGCAGCAGCCATCATCATC
ATCATCACAGCAGCGGCCTGGTGCCGCGCGGCAGCCATATGGCTAGCATGACTGGTGGACAGCAAATGGG
TCGCGGATCCGAATTCCAGTCGCCCTATGACTCAGAGCAGGTGCCCCAGGCACTCCGCCGGCTCCGCCCG
CGCACCCGGAAAGTCAAGAGCGTGTCCCCACAGGGCAACAGCGTTGACCGCATGGCAGCTCCGAGAGCAG
AGGCTCTATTTGACTTCACTGGAAACAGCAAACTGGAGCTGAATTTCAAAGCTGGAGATGTGATCTTCCT
CCTCAGTCGGATCAACAAAGACTGGCTGGAGGGCACTGTCCGGGGAGCCACGGGCATCTTCCCTCTCTCC
TTCGTGAAGATCCTCAAAGACTTCCCTGAGGAGGACGACCCCACCAACTGGCTGCGTTGCTACTACTACG
AAGACACCATCAGCACCATCAAGGACATCGCGGTGGAGGAAGATCTCAGCAGCACTCCCCTATTGAAAGA
CCTGCTGGAGCTCACAAGGCGGGAGTTCCAGAGAGAGGACATAGCTCTGAATTACCGGGACGCTGAGGGG
GATCTGTCNNGTNNNCTGTCGGAGAAGGACGNANCNNTCTGGGTGCGGCAGGCTCNTGGCCTCCCCTCCA
NAAGCGCCTTTCCCNGNNGAANGCTGCACATCACGCAGAAGGACANCTACAGGGTCTACAACACGATGCC
NTGACTCGAGCNCCCCCCCNCCCCNNTGAATCNGGTGTTN
