[The description below was written by a language model from this plasmid's Addgene catalogue record.]
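Description:
p40deltaPX (w/out aa1-135) is a bacterial expression plasmid built on the pET28a backbone and carrying a truncated fragment of human p40phox (NCF4), a cytosolic subunit of the phagocyte NADPH oxidase. It is maintained in E. coli under kanamycin selection and is catalogued as high copy. As a pET-series vector, expression would normally be driven by the T7 promoter under lac operator control and so requires a host supplying T7 RNA polymerase. The record does not list these elements explicitly, though the use of a T7 primer for sequencing is consistent with that arrangement. The backbone contributes an N-terminal His tag, which allows the product to be purified by immobilised metal affinity chromatography.

The name indicates a p40phox lacking residues 1–135, that is, without most of the PX domain, the module that binds phosphatidylinositol 3-phosphate. The catalogue fields are not fully consistent on what remains. The mutation field specifies amino acids 136–148, described as a truncated PX domain, and the insert size is given as 36 bp. Both would correspond to only a short peptide of about a dozen residues rather than the whole protein minus its PX domain. The record does not resolve this discrepancy, and no feature table is available to check it, so the true extent of the insert should be confirmed by sequencing.

The associated work examined PI(3)P-dependent and PI(3)P-independent roles of p40phox in activating the neutrophil NADPH oxidase. The plasmid was therefore presumably used to produce recombinant His-tagged protein lacking lipid binding through the PX domain.
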