Addgene plasmid #19019: p40deltaPX (w/out aa1-135)
Depositing lab: Michael Yaffe. Depositing organization: Massachusetts Institute of Technology. Publication: Phosphatidylinositol 3-phosphate-dependent and -independent functions of p40phox in activation of the neutrophil NADPH oxidase. Bissonnette SA, Glazier CM, Stewart MQ, Brown GE, Ellson CD, Yaffe MB. J Biol Chem. 2008 Jan 25. 283(4):2108-19. 10.1074/jbc.M706639200 PubMed 18029359.
Backbone
  Vector backbone: pET28a
  Backbone manufacturer: EMD Biosciences
  Backbone size w/o insert (bp): 5369
  Vector type: Bacterial Expression
Growth in bacteria
  Bacterial resistance: Kanamycin, 50 μg/mL
  Growth temperature: 37°C
  Growth strain: DH5alpha
  Copy number: High Copy
Gene/Insert
  Gene/Insert name: p40phox (alt names: NADPH oxidase subunit; NCF4)
  Species: H. sapiens (human)
  Insert size (bp): 36
  Mutation: aa136-148 (PX domain, truncated)
  GenBank ID: X77094
  Entrez Gene: NCF4 (a.k.a. CGD3, NCF, P40PHOX, SH3PXD4)
  Tag / fusion protein: His (N terminal on backbone)
  Cloning method: Restriction Enzyme
  Sequencing primers: 5′ T7
Terms and licenses: Academic/Nonprofit Terms; Industry Terms: Not Available to Industry
How to cite: p40deltaPX (w/out aa1-135) was a gift from Michael Yaffe (Addgene plasmid # 19019 ; http://n2t.net/addgene:19019 ; RRID:Addgene_19019)
